>Addgene plasmid #89109 | pCMV-hARdelta500-558 | addgene partial sequence | sequence record 176137 | Addgene Partial NGS Result
AGGCGGGAGCTGTAGCCCCCTACGGCTACACTCGGCCCCCTCAGGGGCTGGCGGGCCAGGAAAGCGACTT
CACCGCACCTTGCCTGATCTGTGGAGATGAAGCTTCTGGGTGTCACTATGGAGCTCTCACATGTGGAAGC
TGCAAGGTCTTCTTCAAAAGAGCCGCTGAAGGGAAACAGAAGTACCTGTGCGCCAGCAGAAATGATTGCA
CTATTGATAAATTCCGAAGGAAAAATTGTCCATCTTGTCGTCTTCGGAAATGTTATGAAGCAGGGATGAC
TCTGGGAGCCCGGAAGCTGAAGAAACTTGGTAATCTGAAACTACAGGAGGAAGGAGAGGCTTCCAGCACC
ACCAGCCCCACTGAGGAGACAACCCAGAAGCTGACAGTGTCACACATTGAAGGCTATGAATGTCAGCCCA
TCTTTCTGAATGTCCTGGAAGCCATTGAGCCAGGTGTAGTGTGTGCTGGACACGACAACAACCAGCCCGA
CTCCTTTGCAGCCTTGCTCTCTAGCCTCAATGAACTGGGAGAGAGACAGCTTGTACACGTGGTCAAGTGG
GCCAAGGCCTTGCCTGGCTTCCGCAACTTACACGTGGACGACCAGATGGCTGTCATTCAGTACTCCTGGA
TGGGGCTCATGGTGTTTGCCATGGGCTGGCGATCCTTCACCAATGTCAACTCCAGGATGCTCTACTTCGC
CCCTGATCTGGTTTTCAATGAGTACCGCATGCACAAGTCCCGGATGTACAGCCAGTGTGTCCGAATGAGG
CACCTCTCTCAAGAGTTTGGATGGCTCCAAATCACCCCCCAGGAATTCCTGTGCATGAAAGCACTGCTAC
TCTTCAGCATTATTCCAGTGGATGGGCTGAAAAATCAAAAATTCTTTGATGAACTTCGAATGAACTACAT
CAAGGAACTCGATCGTATCATTGCATGCAAAAGAAAAAATCCCACATCCTGCTCAAGACGCTTCTACCAG
CTCACCAAGCTCCTGGACTCCGTGCAGCCTATTGCGAGAGAGCTGCATCAGTTCACTTTTGACCTGCTAA
TCAAGTCACACATGGTGAGCGTGGACTTTCCGGAAATGATGGCAGAGATCATCTCTGTGCAAGTGCCCAA
GATCCTTTCTGGGAAAGTCAAGCCCATCTATTTCCACACCCAGTGAAGCATTGGAAACCCTATTTCCCCA
CCCCAGCTCATGCCCCCTTTCAGATGTCTTCTGCCTGTTATAACTCTGCACTACTCCTCTGCAGTGCCTT
GGGGAATTTCCTCTATTGATGTACAGTCTGTCATGAGCTTGCATGCCTGCAGGTCGACTCTAGAGGATCC
CGGGTGGCATCCCTGTGACCCCTCCCCAGTGCCTCTCCTGGCCCTGGAAGTTGCCACTCCAGTGCCCACC
AGCCTTGTCCTAATAAAATTAAGTTGCATCATTTTGTCTGACTAGGTGTCCTTCTATAATATTATGGGGT
GGAGGGGGGTGGTATGGAGCAAGGGGCAAGTTGGGAAGACAACCTGTAGGGCCTGCGGGGTCTATTGGGA
ACCAAGCTGGAGTGCAGTGGCACAATCTTGGCTCACTGCAATCTCCGCCTCCTGGGTTCAAGCGATTCTC
CTGCCTCAGCCTCCCGAGTTGTTGGGATTCCAGGCATGCATGACCAGGCTCAGCTAATTTTTGTTTTTTT
GGTAGAGACGGGGTTTCACCATATTGGCCAGGCTGGTCTCCAACTCCTAATCTCAGGTGATCTACCCACC
TTGGCCTCCCAAATTGCTGGGATTACAGGCGTGAACCACTGCTCCCTTCCCTGTCCTTCTGATTTTAAAA
TAACTATACCAGCAGGAGGACGTCCAGACACAGCATAGGCTACCTGGCCATGCCCAACCGGTGGGACATT
TGAGTTGCTTGCTTGGCACTGTCCTCTCATGCGTTGGGTCCACTCAGTAGATGCCTGTTGAATTGGGTAC
GCGGCCAGCTTGGCTGTGGAATGTGTGTCAGTTAGGGTGTGGAAAGTCCCCAGGCTCCCCAGCAGGCAGA
AGTATGCAAAGCATGCATCTCAATTAGTCAGCAACCAGGTGTGGAAAGTCCCCAGGCTCCCCAGCAGGCA
GAAGTATGCAAAGCATGCATCTCAATTAGTCAGCAACCATAGTCCCGCCCCTAACTCCGCCCATCCCGCC
CCTAACTCCGCCCAGTTCCGCCCATTCTCCGCCCCATGGCTGACTAATTTTTTTTATTTATGCAGAGGCC
GAGGCCGCCTCGGCCTCTGAGCTATTCCAGAAGTAGTGAGGAGGCTTTTTTGGAGGCCTAGGCTTTTGCA
AAAAGCTCCTCGAGGAACTGAAAAACCAGAAAGTTAATTCCCTATAGTGAGTCGTATTAAATTCGTAATC
ATGTCATAGCTGTTTCCTGTGTGAAATTGTTATCCGCTCACAATTCCACACAACATACGAGCCGGAAGCA
TAAAGTGTAAAGCCTGGGGTGCCTAATGAGTGAGCTAACTCACATTAATTGCGTTGCGCTCACTGCCCGC
TTTCCAGTCGGGAAACCTGTCGTGCCAGCTGCATTAATGAATCGGCCAACGCGCGGGGAGAGGCGGTTTG
CGTATTGGGCGCTCTTCCGCTTCCTCGCTCACTGACTCGCTGCGCTCGGTCGTTCGGCTGCGGCGAGCGG
TATCAGCTCACTCAAAGGCGGTAATACGGTTATCCACAGAATCAGGGGATAACGCAGGAAAGAACATGTG
AGCAAAAGGCCAGCAAAAGGCCAGGAACCGTAAAAAGGCCGCGTTGCTGGCGTTTTTCCATAGGCTCCGC
CCCCCTGACGAGCATCACAAAAATCGACGCTCAAGTCAGAGGTGGCGAAACCCGACAGGACTATAAAGAT
ACCAGGCGTTTCCCCCTGGAAGCTCCCTCGTGCGCTCTCCTGTTCCGACCCTGCCGCTTACCGGATACCT
GTCCGCCTTTCTCCCTTCGGGAAGCGTGGCGCTTTCTCATAGCTCACGCTGTAGGTATCTCAGTTCGGTG
TAGGTCGTTCGCTCCAAGCTGGGCTGTGTGCACGAACCCCCCGTTCAGCCCGACCGCTGCGCCTTATCCG
GTAACTATCGTCTTGAGTCCAACCCGGTAAGACACGACTTATCGCCACTGGCAGCAGCCACTGGTAACAG
GATTAGCAGAGCGAGGTATGTAGGCGGTGCTACAGAGTTCTTGAAGTGGTGGCCTAACTACGGCTACACT
AGAAGAACAGTATTTGGTATCTGCGCTCTGCTGAAGCCAGTTACCTTCGGAAAAAGAGTTGGTAGCTCTT
GATCCGGCAAACAAACCACCGCTGGTAGCGGTGGTTTTTTTGTTTGCAAGCAGCAGATTACGCGCAGAAA
AAAAGGATCTCAAGAAGATCCTTTGATCTTTTCTACGGGGTCTGACGCTCAGTGGAACGAAAACTCACGT
TAAGGGATTTTGGTCATGAGATTATCAAAAAGGATCTTCACCTAGATCCTTTTAAATTAAAAATGAAGTT
TTAAATCAATCTAAAGTATATATGAGTAAACTTGGTCTGACAGTTACCAATGCTTAATCAGTGAGGCACC
TATCTCAGCGATCTGTCTATTTCGTTCATCCATAGTTGCCTGACTCCCCGTCGTGTAGATAACTACGATA
CGGGAGGGCTTACCATCTGGCCCCAGTGCTGCAATGATACCGCGAGACCCACGCTCACCGGCTCCAGATT
TATCAGCAATAAACCAGCCAGCCGGAAGGGCCGAGCGCAGAAGTGGTCCTGCAACTTTATCCGCCTCCAT
CCAGTCTATTAATTGTTGCCGGGAAGCTAGAGTAAGTAGTTCGCCAGTTAATAGTTTGCGCAACGTTGTT
GCCATTGCTACAGGCATCGTGGTGTCACGCTCGTCGTTTGGTATGGCTTCATTCAGCTCCGGTTCCCAAC
GATCAAGGCGAGTTACATGATCCCCCATGTTGTGCAAAAAAGCGGTTAGCTCCTTCGGTCCTCCGATCGT
TGTCAGAAGTAAGTTGGCCGCAGTGTTATCACTCATGGTTATGGCAGCACTGCATAATTCTCTTACTGTC
ATGCCATCCGTAAGATGCTTTTCTGTGACTGGTGAGTACTCAACCAAGTCATTCTGAGAATAGTGTATGC
GGCGACCGAGTTGCTCTTGCCCGGCGTCAATACGGGATAATACCGCGCCACATAGCAGAACTTTAAAAGT
GCTCATCATTGGAAAACGTTCTTCGGGGCGAAAACTCTCAAGGATCTTACCGCTGTTGAGATCCAGTTCG
ATGTAACCCACTCGTGCACCCAACTGATCTTCAGCATCTTTTACTTTCACCAGCGTTTCTGGGTGAGCAA
AAACAGGAAGGCAAAATGCCGCAAAAAAGGGAATAAGGGCGACACGGAAATGTTGAATACTCATACTCTT
CCTTTTTCAATATTATTGAAGCATTTATCAGGGTTATTGTCTCATGAGCGGATACATATTTGAATGTATT
TAGAAAAATAAACAAATAGGGGTTCCGCGCACATTTCCCCGAAAAGTGCCACCTG
[124 nt withheld, positions 4536-4659]
C
[91 nt withheld, positions 4661-4751]
A
[49 nt withheld, positions 4753-4801]
CCTTTGACGTTGGAGTCCACGTTCTTT
[37 nt withheld, positions 4829-4865]
ACCCTATCTCGGTCTATTCTTTTGATTTATAAGGGATTTTGCCGATTTCGGCCTATTGGTTAAAAAATGA
GCTGATTTAACAAAAATTTAACGCGAATTTTAACAAAATATTAACGCTTACAATTTCCATTCGCCATTCA
GGCTGCGCAACTGTTGGGAAGGGCGATCGGTGCGGGCCTCTTCGCTATTACGCCAGCTGGCGAAAGGGGG
ATGTGCTGCAAGGCGATTAAGTTGGGTAACGCCAGGGTTTTCCCAGTCACGACGTTGTAAAACGACGGCC
AGTGCCAAGCTGATCTATACATTGAATCAATATTGGCAATTAGCCATATTAGTCATTGGTTATATAGCAT
AAATCAATATTGGCTATTGGCCATTGCATACGTTGTATCTATATCATAATATGTACATTTATATTGGCTC
ATGTCCAATATGACCGCCATGTTGACATTGATTATTGACTAGTTATTAATAGTAATCAATTACGGGGTCA
TTAGTTCATAGCCCATATATGGAGTTCCGCGTTACATAACTTACGGTAAATGGCCCGCCTGGCTGACCGC
CCAACGACCCCCGCCCATTGACGTCAATAATGACGTATGTTCCCATAGTAACGCCAATAGGGACTTTCCA
TTGACGTCAATGGGTGGAGTATTTACGGTAAACTGCCCACTTGGCAGTACATCAAGTGTATCATATGCCA
AGTCCGCCCCCTATTGACGTCAATGACGGTAAATGGCCCGCCTGGCATTATGCCCAGTACATGACCTTAC
GGGACTTTCCTACTTGGCAGTACATCTACGTATTAGTCATCGCTATTACCATGGTGATGCGGTTTTGGCA
GTACACCAATGGGCGTGGATAGCGGTTTGACTCACGGGGATTTCCAAGTCTCCACCCCATTGACGTCAAT
GGGAGTTTGTTTTGGCACCAAAATCAACGGGACTTTCCAAAATGTCGTAATAACCCCGCCCCGTTGACGC
AAATGGGCGGTAGGCGTGTACGGTGGGAGGTCTATATAAGCAGAGCTCGTTTAGTGAACCGTCAGAATTC
AGATCTGTCCACCGTGTGTCTTCTTCTGCACGAGACTTTGAGGCTGTCAGAGCGCTTTTTGCGTGGTTGC
TCCCGCAAGTTTCCTTCTCTGGAGCTTCCCGCAGGTGGGCAGCTAGCTGCAGCGACTACCGCATCATCAC
AGCCTGTTGAACTCTTCTGAGCAAGAGAAGGGGAGGCGGGGTAAGGGAAGTAGGTGGAAGATTCAGCCAA
GCTCAAGGATGGAAGTGCAGTTAGGGCTGGGAAGGGTCTACCCTCGGCCGCCGTCCAAGACCTACCGAGG
AGCTTTCCAGAATCTGTTCCAGAGCGTGCGCGAAGTGATCCAGAACCCGGGCCCCAGGCACCCAGAGGCC
GCGAGCGCAGCACCTCCCGGCGCCAGTTTGCTGCTGCTGCAGCAGCAGCAGCAGCAGCAGCAGCAGCAGC
AGCAGCAGCAGCAGCAGCAGCAGCAGCAGCAGCAGCAGCAGCAAGAGACTAGCCCCAGGCAGCAGCAGCA
GCAGCAGGGTGAGGATGGTTCTCCCCAAGCCCATCGTAGAGGCCCCACAGGCTACCTGGTCCTGGATGAG
GAACAGCAACCTTCACAGCCGCAGTCGGCCCTGGAGTGCCACCCCGAGAGAGGTTGCGTCCCAGAGCCTG
GAGCCGCCGTGGCCGCCAGCAAGGGGCTGCCGCAGCAGCTGCCAGCACCTCCGGACGAGGATGACTCAGC
TGCCCCATCCACGTTGTCCCTGCTGGGCCCCACTTTCCCCGGCTTAAGCAGCTGCTCCGCTGACCTTAAA
GACATCCTGAGCGAGGCCAGCACCATGCAACTCCTTCAGCAACAGCAGCAGGAAGCAGTATCCGAAGGCA
GCAGCAGCGGGAGAGCGAGGGAGGCCTCGGGGGCTCCCACTTCCTCCAAGGACAATTACTTAGGGGGCAC
TTCGACCATTTCTGACAACGCCAAGGAGTTGTGTAAGGCAGTGTCGGTGTCCATGGGCCTGGGTGTGGAG
GCGTTGGAGCATCTGAGTCCAGGGGAACAGCTTCGGGGGGATTGCATGTACGCCCCACTTTTGGGAGTTC
CACCCGCTGTGCGTCCCACTCCTTGTGCCCCATTGGCCGAATGCAAAGGTTCTCTGCTAGACGACAGCGC
AGGCAAGAGCACTGAAGATACTGCTGAGTATTCCCCTTTCAAGGGAGGTTACACCAAAGGGCTAGAAGGC
GAGAGCCTAGGCTGCTCTGGCAGCGCTGCAGCAGGGAGCTCCGGGACACTTGAACTGCCGTCTACCCTGT
CTCTCTACAAGTCCGGAGCACTGGACGAGGCAGCTGCGTACCAGAGTCGCGACTACTACAACTTTCCACT
GGCTCTGGCCGGACCGCCGCCCCCTCCGCCGCCTCCCCATCCCCACGCTCGCATCAAGCTGGAGAACCCG
CTGGACTACGGCAGCGCCTGGGCGGCTGCGGCGGCGCAGTGCCGCTATGGGGACCTGGCGAGCCTGCATG
GCGCGGGTGCAGCGGGACCCGGTTCTGGGTCACCCTCAGCCGCCGCTTCCTCATCCTGGCACACTCTCTT
CACAGCCGAAGAAGGCCAGTTGTATGGACCGTGTGGTGGTGGTGGGGGTGGTGGCGGCGGCGGCGGCG
