[The description below was written by a language model from this plasmid's Addgene catalogue record.]
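Description:
pCMV-hARdelta500-558 is a mammalian expression plasmid built on the pCMV5 backbone that encodes a deletion mutant of the human androgen receptor (AR, also known as NR3C4). It is maintained in E. coli as a high-copy plasmid under ampicillin selection. The record lists no mammalian selection marker, so the construct appears suited mainly to transient transfection. No feature table accompanies the entry, so other backbone elements such as the replication origin and polyadenylation signal are not documented here. The restriction sites used for cloning are also recorded as unknown.

The insert, about 2.6 kb, is the human AR coding sequence lacking amino acids 500–558 and is transcribed from the CMV immediate-early promoter, which drives strong constitutive expression in most cultured mammalian cell lines. No epitope tag, fusion partner or reporter is listed, so the product is presumably an untagged receptor. AR is a ligand-activated nuclear receptor with an N-terminal transactivation domain, a central DNA-binding domain and a C-terminal ligand-binding domain. By general knowledge of the receptor's layout, the deleted segment lies at the C-terminal end of the N-terminal region, reaching approximately to the start of the DNA-binding domain, though the record itself does not comment on which functional element the deletion was meant to remove.

Deletion constructs of this kind are typically used in structure–function mapping. The mutant is expressed alongside wild-type receptor and other deletion variants in transfected cells to compare properties such as androgen-dependent transcriptional activity, interdomain or cofactor interactions, localisation or stability. The record states the purpose only as mammalian expression of this mutant.
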