Addgene plasmid #89109: pCMV-hARdelta500-558
Purpose: mammalian expression of human androgen receptor with deletion of amino acids 500-558
Depositing lab: Elizabeth Wilson. Depositing organization: University of North Carolina at Chapel Hill.
Backbone
  Vector backbone: pCMV5
  Vector type: Mammalian Expression
Growth in bacteria
  Bacterial resistance: Ampicillin, 100 μg/mL
  Growth temperature: 37°C
  Growth strain: DH5alpha
  Copy number: High Copy
Gene/Insert
  Gene/Insert name: hAR-500-558
  Species: H. sapiens (human)
  Insert size (bp): 2580
  Mutation: hAR delta 500-558
  Entrez Gene: AR (a.k.a. AIS, AR8, DHTR, HUMARA, HYSP1, KD, NR3C4, SBMA, SMAX1, TFM)
  Promoter: CMV
  Cloning method: Restriction Enzyme; 5′ cloning site unknown (unknown if destroyed); 3′ cloning site unknown (unknown if destroyed)
  Sequencing primers: 5′ CMV-F
Terms and licenses: Academic/Nonprofit Terms; Industry Terms: Not Available to Industry
How to cite: pCMV-hARdelta500-558 was a gift from Elizabeth Wilson (Addgene plasmid # 89109 ; http://n2t.net/addgene:89109 ; RRID:Addgene_89109)
